>Addgene plasmid #25515 | CHKA | depositor partial sequence | sequence record 11919 | Author sequence
CCGCAACCGCCAGCCGATGAACAGCCGGAACCGCGTACCCGCCGTCGTGCGTACCTGTGGTGCAAAGAAT
TCCTGCCGGGTGCTTGGCGCGGTCTGCGTGAAGATGAATTTCATATTTCCGTTATTCGTGGCGGCCTGAG
CAACATGCTGTTTCAGTGTAGCCTGCCGGATACTACCGCAACGCTGGGCGATGAACCACGTAAAGTGCTG
CTGCGCCTGTATGGCGCTATTCTGCAAATGCGCTCGTGTAACAAAGAGGGTTCGGAACAGGCACAGAAAG
AAAACGAGTTCCAGGGTGCGGAAGCTATGGTTCTGGAGAGCGTGATGTTCGCAATCCTGGCAGAACGCAG
CCTGGGTCCGAAACTGTACGGCATTTTTCCACAGGGTCGCCTGGAACAGTTCATCCCATCACGCCGTCTG
GATACCGAGGAACTGTCGCTGCCGGATATTTCCGCAGAAATTGCTGAAAAAATGGCGACCTTTCACGGTA
TGAAAATGCCGTTCAATAAAGAGCCGAAATGGCTGTTTGGTACCATGGAAAAATATCTGAAAGAAGTGCT
GCGCATCAAATTCACAGAAGAAAGTCGTATCAAAAAACTGCATAAACTGCTGAGCTATAACCTGCCGCTG
GAACTGGAAAACCTGCGTTCCCTGCTGGAATCCACGCCGTCACCGGTTGTCTTTTGTCACAATGACTGTC
AGGAAGGTAACATTCTGCTGCTGGAAGGTCGTGAAAATAGTGAAAAACAGAAACTGATGCTGATTGATTT
CGAATATTCTTCTTATAATTACCGCGGCTTTGATATCGGCAATCATTTTTGTGAGTGGATGTATGATTAC
AGTTATGAAAAATATCCATTCTTTCGCGCGAACATTCGTAAATATCCGACGAAAAAACAGCAGCTGCACT
TTATTAGTTCTTACCTGCCGGCGTTCCAGAATGATTTTGAGAACCTGAGTACGGAAGAAAAAAGTATTAT
CAAAGAAGAGATGCTGCTGGAAGTCAACCGTTTTGCTCTGGCTAGTCATTTCCTGTGGGGGCTGTGGAGC
ATTGTCCAAGCGAAAATCTCCTCGATTGAATTCGGTTATATGGATTATGCCCAGGCTCGTTTCGATGCTT
ATTTTCATCAAAAACGTAAACTGGGTGTCTAA
