>Addgene plasmid #25515 | CHKA | addgene partial sequence | sequence record 31497 | 25515 with LacI-R
CCTGATTGACTCTCTTCCGGGCGCTATCATGCCATACCGCGAAAGGTTTTGCGCCATTCGATGGTGTCCG
GGATCTCGACGCTCTCCCTTATGCGACTCCTGCATTAGGAAGCAGCCCAGTAGTAGGTTGAGGCCGTTGA
GCACCGCCGCCGCAAGGAATGGTGCATGCAAGGAGATGGCGCCCAACAGTCCCCCGGCCACGGGGCCTGC
CACCATACCCACGCCGAAACAAGCGCTCATGAGCCCGAAGTGGCGAGCCCGATCTTCCCCATCGGTGATG
TCGGCGATATAGGCGCCAGCAACCGCACCTGTGGCGCCGGTGATGCCGGCCACGATGCGTCCGGCGTAGA
GGATCGAGATCTCGATCCCGCGAAATTAATACGACTCACTATAGGGGAATTGTGAGCGGATAACAATTCC
CCTCTAGAAATAATTTTGTTTAACTTTAAGAAGGAGATATACCATGGGCAGCAGCCATCATCATCATCAT
CACAGCAGCGGCCTGGTTCCGCGTGGTAGTCCGCAACCGCCAGCCGATGAACAGCCGGAACCGCGTACCC
GCCGTCGTGCGTACCTGTGGTGCAAAGAATTCCTGCCGGGTGCTTGGCGCGGTCTGCGTGAAGATGAATT
TCATATTTCCGTTATTCGTGGCGGCCTGAGCAACATGCTGTTTCAGTGTAGCCTGCCGGATACTACCGCA
ACGCTGGGCGATGAACCACGTAAAGTGCTGCTGCGCCTGTATGGCGCTATTCTGCAAATGCGCTCGTGTA
ACAAAGAGGGTTCGGAACAGGCACAGAAAGAAAACGAGTTCCAGGGTGCGGAAGCTATGGTTCTGGAGAG
CGTGATGTTCGCAATCCTGGCAGACGCAGCCTGGGTCCGAAACTGTACGGCATTTTTCCACAGGGTCGCC
TGGAACAGTTCATCCCAT
