[The description below was written by a language model from this plasmid's Addgene catalogue record.]
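Description:
CHKA is a bacterial expression plasmid carrying a human choline kinase alpha (CHKA) coding fragment in the pET28a-LIC backbone, a ligation-independent-cloning derivative of pET28a from a structural genomics programme. The backbone is listed as 7328 bp without insert, and the plasmid is selected with kanamycin and recorded as low copy. It is propagated in a standard cloning strain. No feature table is supplied, so the promoter and origin are not stated explicitly. The T7 forward and T7-terminator sequencing primers are consistent with the usual pET arrangement, in which the insert sits between a T7 promoter and T7 terminator and is expressed in a host that supplies T7 RNA polymerase.

The insert is 1152 bp and is fused to an N-terminal His tag, which allows the recombinant protein to be purified by immobilised metal affinity chromatography. The record notes that the insert may not be the full open reading frame, as is typical of constructs whose boundaries are trimmed to give a well-behaved, crystallisable domain. The exact residue boundaries are not given. The cloning method is listed as restriction enzyme despite the LIC-type backbone.

The stated purpose is bacterial expression of the protein for structure determination, and the depositor links the construct to three deposited crystal structures of human choline kinase alpha. Choline kinase phosphorylates choline in the first step of phosphatidylcholine biosynthesis. The plasmid therefore suits production of purified enzyme for crystallography, ligand or inhibitor binding studies, and biochemical assays. Distribution is restricted to academic and nonprofit users.
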