Addgene plasmid #25515: CHKA
Purpose: Bacterial expression for structure determination; may not be full ORF
Depositing lab: Cheryl Arrowsmith. Depositing organization: University of Toronto.
Backbone
  Vector backbone: pET28a-LIC
  Backbone manufacturer: SGC
  Backbone size w/o insert (bp): 7328
  Vector type: Bacterial Expression
Growth in bacteria
  Bacterial resistance: Kanamycin, 50 μg/mL
  Growth temperature: 37°C
  Growth strain: DH5alpha
  Copy number: Low Copy
Gene/Insert
  Gene/Insert name: CHKA (alt names: PDB: 2I7Q, 3G15, 3F2R; choline kinase alpha; CHK, CKI)
  Species: H. sapiens (human)
  Insert size (bp): 1152
  Entrez Gene: CHKA (a.k.a. CHK, CK, CKI, EK, NEDMIMS)
  Tag / fusion protein: His (N terminal on insert)
  Cloning method: Restriction Enzyme
  Sequencing primers: 5′ T7; 3′ T7-term
Terms and licenses: Academic/Nonprofit Terms; Industry Terms: Not Available to Industry
Depositor comments: PDB: 2I7Q http://www.thesgc.org/structures/2I7Q/ PDB: 3G15 http://www.thesgc.org/structures/3G15/ PDB: 3F2R http://www.thesgc.org/structures/3F2R/
How to cite: CHKA was a gift from Cheryl Arrowsmith (Addgene plasmid # 25515 ; http://n2t.net/addgene:25515 ; RRID:Addgene_25515)
